>Addgene plasmid #247165 | pIVT_Dn29-dCas9-P2A-GFP | addgene full sequence | sequence record 492678 | Addgene NGS Result
TTGAGATCCTTTTTTTCTGCGCGTAATCTGCTGCTTGCAAACAAAAAAACCACCGCTACCAGCGGTGGTT
TGTTTGCCGGATCAAGAGCTACCAACTCTTTTTCCGAAGGTAACTGGCTTCAGCAGAGCGCAGATACCAA
ATACTGTTCTTCTAGTGTAGCCGTAGTTAGGCCACCACTTCAAGAACTCTGTAGCACCGCCTACATACCT
CGCTCTGCTAATCCTGTTACCAGTGGCTGCTGCCAGTGGCGATAAGTCGTGTCTTACCGGGTTGGACTCA
AGACGATAGTTACCGGATAAGGCGCAGCGGTCGGGCTGAACGGGGGGTTCGTGCACACAGCCCAGCTTGG
AGCGAACGACCTACACCGAACTGAGATACCTACAGCGTGAGCTATGAGAAAGCGCCACGCTTCCCGAAGG
GAGAAAGGCGGACAGGTATCCGGTAAGCGGCAGGGTCGGAACAGGAGAGCGCACGAGGGAGCTTCCAGGG
GGAAACGCCTGGTATCTTTATAGTCCTGTCGGGTTTCGCCACCTCTGACTTGAGCGTCGATTTTTGTGAT
GCTCGTCAGGGGGGCGGAGCCTATGGAAAAACGCCAGCAACGCGGCCTTTTTACGGTTCCTGGCCTTTTG
CTGGCCTTTTGCTCACATGTTCTTTCCTGCGTTATCCCCTGATTCTGTGGATAACCGTATTACCGCCTTT
GAGTGAGCTGATACCGCTCGCCGCAGCCGAACGACCGAGCGCAGCGAGTCAGTGAGCGAGGAAGCGGAAG
AGCGCCCAATACGCAAACCGCCTCTCCCCGCGCGTTGGCCGATTCATTAATGCAGCTGGCACGACAGGTT
TCCCGACTGGAAAGCGGGCAGTGAGCGCAACGCAATTAATGTGAGTTAGCTCACTCATTAGGCACCCTAG
GCTTTACACTTTATGCTTCCGGCTCGTATGTTGTGTGGAATTGTGAGCGGATAACAATTTCACACAGGAA
ACAGCTATGACCATGATTACGCCAAGCTCTAGCTAGAGGTCGACGGTATCGAGCCCCAGCTGGTTCTTTC
CGCCTCAGAAGGAAGACGAATTCGAAGACTTTTTTTTTTTTTTTTTTTTTTTTTTTTTTTTTTTTTYCTY
YYBSGYTTTWTTYAAAGWMYMRNGSSSYARSKGGKWMKKKSMGMSWMARAAGGAAGACGAATTYGAARAY
TTTTTTTTTTTTTTTTTTTTTTTTTTTTTTTTTTCTTCCTACTCAGGCTTTATTCAAAGACCAAGAGGTA
CAGGTGCAAGGGAGAGAAGAAGGGCATGGCCAGAAGGCAAGCCCCGCAGAAGGCAGCTTACTTGTACAGC
TCGTCCATGCCGAGAGTGATCCCGGCGGCGGTCACGAACTCCAGCAGGACCATGTGATCGCGCTTCTCGT
TGGGGTCTTTGCTCAGGGCGGACTGGGTGCTCAGGTAGTGGTTGTCGGGCAGCAGCACGGGGCCGTCGCC
GATGGGGGTGTTCTGCTGGTAGTGGTCGGCGAGCTGCACGCTGCCGTCCTCGATGTTGTGGCGGATCTTG
AAGTTCACCTTGATGCCGTTCTTCTGCTTGTCGGCCATGATATAGACGTTGTGGCTGTTGTAGTTGTACT
CCAGCTTGTGCCCCAGGATGTTGCCGTCCTCCTTGAAGTCGATGCCCTTCAGCTCGATGCGGTTCACCAG
GGTGTCGCCCTCGAACTTCACCTCGGCGCGGGTCTTGTAGTTGCCGTCGTCCTTGAAGAAGATGGTGCGC
TCCTGGACGTAGCCTTCGGGCATGGCGGACTTGAAGAAGTCGTGCTGCTTCATGTGGTCGGGGTAGCGGC
TGAAGCACTGCACGCCGTAGGTCAGGGTGGTCACGAGGGTGGGCCAGGGCACGGGCAGCTTGCCGGTGGT
GCAGATGAACTTCAGGGTCAGCTTGCCGTAGGTGGCATCGCCCTCGCCCTCGCCGGACACGCTGAACTTG
TGGCCGTTTACGTCGCCGTCCAGCTCGACCAGGATGGGCACCACCCCGGTGAACAGCTCCTCGCCCTTGC
TCACTGGGCCAGGATTCTCCTCGACGTCACCGCATGTTAGCAGACTTCCTCTGCCCTCTCCACTGCCGCT
AGCCACCTTCCTCTTTTTCTTAGGTCCGTCGCCTCCCAGCTGAGACAGGTCGATCCGTGTCTCGTACAGG
CCGGTGATGCTCTGGTGGATCAGGGTGGCGTCCAGCACCTCTTTGGTGCTGGTGTACCTCTTCCGGTCGA
TGGTGGTGTCAAAGTACTTGAAGGCGGCAGGGGCTCCCAGATTGGTCAGGGTAAACAGGTGGATGATATT
CTCGGCCTGCTCTCTGATGGGCTTATCCCGGTGCTTGTTGTAGGCGGACAGCACTTTGTCCAGATTAGCG
TCGGCCAGGATCACTCTCTTGGAGAACTCGCTGATCTGCTCGATGATCTCGTCCAGGTAGTGCTTGTGCT
GTTCCACAAACAGCTGTTTCTGCTCATTATCCTCGGGGGAGCCCTTCAGCTTCTCATAGTGGCTGGCCAG
GTACAGGAAGTTCACATATTTGGAGGGCAGGGCCAGTTCGTTTCCCTTCTGCAGTTCGCCGGCAGAGGCC
AGCATTCTCTTCCGGCCGTTTTCCAGCTCGAACAGGGAGTACTTAGGCAGCTTGATGATCAGGTCCTTTT
TCACTTCTTTGTAGCCCTTGGCTTCCAGAAAGTCGATGGGATTCTTCTCGAAGCTGCTTCTTTCCATGAT
GGTGATCCCCAGCAGCTCTTTCACACTCTTCAGTTTCTTGGACTTGCCCTTTTCCACTTTGGCCACCACC
AGCACAGAATAGGCCACGGTGGGGCTGTCGAAGCCGCCGTACTTCTTAGGGTCCCAGTCCTTCTTTCTGG
CGATCAGCTTATCGCTGTTCCTCTTGGGCAGGATAGACTCTTTGCTGAAGCCGCCTGTCTGCACCTCGGT
CTTTTTCACGATATTCACTTGGGGCATGCTCAGCACTTTCCGCACGGTGGCAAAATCCCGGCCCTTATCC
CACACGATCTCCCCGGTTTCGCCGTTTGTCTCGATCAGAGGCCGCTTCCGGATCTCGCCGTTGGCCAGGG
TAATCTCGGTCTTGAAAAAGTTCATGATGTTGCTGTAGAAGAAGTACTTGGCGGTAGCCTTGCCGATTTC
CTGCTCGCTCTTGGCGATCATCTTCCGCACGTCGTACACCTTGTAGTCGCCGTACACGAACTCGCTTTCC
AGCTTAGGGTACTTTTTGATCAGGGCGGTTCCCACGACGGCGTTCAGGTAGGCGTCGTGGGCGTGGTGGT
AGTTGTTGATCTCGCGCACTTTGTAAAACTGGAAATCCTTCCGGAAATCGGACACCAGCTTGGACTTCAG
GGTGATCACTTTCACTTCCCGGATCAGCTTGTCATTCTCGTCGTACTTAGTGTTCATCCGGGAGTCCAGG
ATCTGTGCCACGTGCTTTGTGATCTGCCGGGTTTCCACCAGCTGTCTCTTGATGAAGCCGGCCTTATCCA
GTTCGCTCAGGCCGCCTCTCTCGGCCTTGGTCAGATTGTCGAACTTTCTCTGGGTAATCAGCTTGGCGTT
CAGCAGCTGCCGCCAGTAGTTCTTCATCTTCTTCACGACCTCTTCGGAGGGCACGTTGTCGCTCTTGCCC
CGGTTCTTGTCGCTTCTGGTCAGCACCTTGTTGTCGATGGAGTCGTCCTTCAGAAAGCTCTGAGGCACGA
TAGCGTCCACATCGTAGTCGGACAGCCGGTTGATGTCCAGTTCCTGGTCCACGTACATATCCCGCCCATT
CTGCAGGTAGTACAGGTACAGCTTCTCGTTCTGCAGCTGGGTGTTTTCCACGGGGTGTTCTTTCAGGATC
TGGCTGCCCAGCTCTTTGATGCCCTCTTCGATCCGCTTCATTCTCTCGCGGCTGTTCTTCTGTCCCTTCT
GGGTGGTCTGGTTCTCTCTGGCCATTTCGATCACGATGTTCTCGGGCTTGTGCCGGCCCATCACTTTCAC
GAGCTCGTCCACCACCTTCACTGTCTGCAGGATGCCCTTCTTAATGGCGGGGCTGCCGGCCAGATTGGCA
ATGTGCTCGTGCAGGCTATCGCCCTGGCCGGACACCTGGGCTTTCTGGATGTCCTCTTTAAAGGTCAGGC
TGTCGTCGTGGATCAGCTGCATGAAGTTTCTGTTGGCGAAGCCGTCGGACTTCAGGAAATCCAGGATTGT
CTTGCCGGACTGCTTGTCCCGGATGCCGTTGATCAGCTTCCGGCTCAGCCTGCCCCAGCCGGTGTATCTC
CGCCGCTTCAGCTGCTTCATCACTTTGTCGTCGAACAGGTGGGCATAGGTTTTCAGCCGTTCCTCGATCA
TCTCTCTGTCCTCAAACAGTGTCAGGGTCAGCACGATATCTTCCAGAATGTCCTCGTTTTCCTCATTGTC
CAGGAAGTCCTTGTCCTTGATAATTTTCAGCAGATCGTGGTATGTGCCCAGGGAGGCGTTGAACCGATCT
TCCACGCCGGAGATTTCCACGGAGTCGAAGCACTCGATTTTCTTGAAGTAGTCCTCTTTCAGCTGCTTCA
CGGTCACTTTCCGGTTGGTCTTGAACAGCAGGTCCACGATGGCCTTTTTCTGCTCGCCGCTCAGGAAGGC
GGGCTTTCTCATTCCCTCGGTCACGTATTTCACTTTGGTCAGCTCGTTATACACGGTGAAGTACTCGTAC
AGCAGGCTGTGCTTGGGCAGCACCTTCTCGTTGGGCAGGTTCTTATCGAAGTTGGTCATCCGCTCGATGA
AGCTCTGGGCGGAAGCGCCCTTGTCCACCACTTCCTCGAAGTTCCAGGGGGTGATGGTTTCCTCGCTCTT
TCTGGTCATCCAGGCGAATCTGCTGTTTCCCCTGGCCAGAGGGCCCACGTAGTAGGGGATGCGGAAGGTC
AGGATCTTCTCGATCTTTTCCCGGTTGTCCTTCAGGAATGGGTAAAAATCTTCCTGCCGCCGCAGAATGG
CGTGCAGCTCTCCCAGGTGGATCTGGTGGGGGATGCTGCCGTTGTCGAAGGTCCGCTGCTTCCGCAGCAG
GTCCTCTCTGTTCAGCTTCACGAGCAGTTCCTCGGTGCCGTCCATCTTTTCCAGGATGGGCTTGATGAAC
TTGTAGAACTCTTCCTGGCTGGCTCCGCCGTCAATGTAGCCGGCGTAGCCGTTCTTGCTCTGGTCGAAGA
AAATCTCTTTGTACTTCTCAGGCAGCTGCTGCCGCACGAGAGCTTTCAGCAGGGTCAGGTCCTGGTGGTG
CTCGTCGTATCTCTTGATCATAGAGGCGCTCAGGGGGGCCTTGGTGATCTCGGTGTTCACTCTCAGGATG
TCGCTCAGCAGGATGGCGTCGGACAGGTTCTTGGCGGCCAGAAACAGGTCGGCGTACTGGTCGCCGATCT
GGGCCAGCAGGTTGTCCAGGTCGTCGTCGTAGGTGTCCTTGCTCAGCTGCAGTTTGGCATCCTCGGCCAG
GTCGAAGTTGCTCTTGAAGTTGGGGGTCAGGCCCAGGCTCAGGGCAATCAGGTTGCCGAACAGGCCATTC
TTCTTCTCGCCGGGCAGCTGGGCGATCAGATTTTCCAGCCGTCTGCTCTTGCTCAGTCTGGCAGACAGGA
TGGCCTTGGCGTCCACGCCGCTGGCGTTGATGGGGTTTTCCTCGAACAGCTGGTTGTAGGTCTGCACCAG
CTGGATGAACAGCTTGTCCACGTCGCTGTTGTCGGGGTTCAGGTCGCCCTCGATCAGGAAGTGGCCCCGG
AACTTGATCATGTGGGCCAGGGCCAGATAGATCAGCCGCAGGTCGGCCTTGTCGGTGCTGTCCACCAGTT
TCTTTCTCAGGTGGTAGATGGTGGGGTACTTCTCGTGGTAGGCCACCTCGTCCACGATGTTGCCGAAGAT
GGGGTGCCGCTCGTGCTTCTTATCCTCTTCCACCAGGAAGGACTCTTCCAGTCTGTGGAAGAAGCTGTCG
TCCACCTTGGCCATCTCGTTGCTGAAGATCTCTTGCAGATAGCAGATCCGGTTCTTCCGTCTGGTGTATC
TTCTTCTGGCGGTTCTCTTCAGCCGGGTGGCCTCGGCTGTTTCGCCGCTGTCGAACAGCAGGGCTCCGAT
CAGGTTCTTCTTGATGCTGTGCCGGTCGGTGTTGCCCAGCACCTTGAATTTCTTGCTGGGCACCTTGTAC
TCGTCGGTGATCACGGCCCAGCCCACAGAGTTGGTGCCGATGGCCAGGCCGATGCTGTACTTCTTGTCGC
TGGCCTCCACCTTTCTCTTCTTCTTGGGGCTGCTGCTGCCGCCGCTGCTGCCGCCACTTGATTCCGGTGT
CGCTGATTCAGATGTACCCGGAGTCTCACTCCCACTGCTTTCTGGCGTGGCGCTTTCACTGGTACCGGGT
GTCTCGCTACCAGACACCTTCCTCTTTTTCTTAGGTCCGCTGTTGATCTGAGGCAGCTTAGGATAAAGCA
CCAAGGTGAAGTCATCGTCTCTCTGGTGCTTTTCTTTTCTGTAAACAGCGTAGTCCAGCACGCTCTTCAG
CAGGTTGTTCTTCTTGGCAGGGTCCTGGGTCTTGTAGTACAGTTCAAGCACGTTCTCGACTGTGGGGATG
ATATCCTTCTTCACTTTGTTCCGCTGCACCTCCTCGGCCAGAGCCTTCTCGGCGTCGTGGATGGCCTTCT
TGGTATCATCGATGCGTTCAGCCAGGATGTTGCTTCTTTCCAGGAATGTATCGATGCTGTACACGCCCTT
CTCCAGCAGATTGTGCAGGTTGTCCTTCTGCTTGTACAGGTCATTCAGTTCCTTCTCCAGCCGGTGGAGG
GCTTTCTGTCTCAGGTCCACGCTGTCGTCGTTCACCTTGGGTCTCTGATGTTTGAACCAATCGGCCTTGT
ACTGTGCCAGCAGCTGGTGCAGGCCTTGGATAATTTTGCTTTCCACGTACTCGAATCTGCTAGACTTGTT
GGTACAGTATCTGTTGTAGCAGATCAGGTGGGGGTGGCGCTGGTGGGTGTAAGGTCTATACACCATGCTG
CTACCACAAATTCCGCACTTGACCAGTCCGGCCAGGGGGTTAGTGATGCCGTTCTGGATCTGATAGGGCA
CGTGGTACTTCCGCTCCAGGATCTCTTGGGCCTTCAGGTAGGTTTCCATGGACACCAGAGGTTCGTGCTT
GCCCTCCACGTCGATCCATTGTTCCTTGGGCCGCATCCGGACATCCTTTTTTTTGCCTGGTGTGATAGAT
TTTTTTTCCTCCTTCTTCCGCCACTGGATTCTGCCGGCGTACACGGCATTCTTCAGGATAGACAACACGG
TGGAGCCCTTCCAGGCGATGCCTGTAGGGCTCTTGCAGAACTTGTTCAGCTCGTTGGCGATCTTGCTGGC
GCCCATCCGCACGTTAGGATCGTCGTGGGTGTACCAGTCAAAGATCATCTTCACGATAGGGGCCTGCTCA
GGGTGAGGAATCAGGTACCGCTCCTTGTTGTTTTTCTCGATGATGTAGCCGTAAGGTGGTCTTGGAGCGA
TGTAATTTCCCTCCTCAACTGTGGCCACTCTGCCCCGCTGCAGTCTTCTGGTGATAAACTTGAATTCCCG
CCTGGCCATGAAGGCGCCAAACTCGGCGTATTCCTCGTCGAACTCGTTGTTCAGGTCGTATGTTTTCAGA
GGGGTGATGATCTTGGTGTTGCTATTCTTGAAGGCCTCCAGGATAATGCCCTGCTCCTTGGTATTGCCTC
TGCCCAGTCTGTCGATGTCCATGCACAGCACAGCGTCGTACAGTCCCTCTTCCACCTCCTTCAGTGTCTC
CAGCATCTCAGGTCTGTGGATCAGAGACTCGCCGCTGATGCCCACTTCCTCTCTGATCTTCACGATGTTC
AGATTTCTTTCTTTGGCCAGCTTCAGCAGGATGTTTCTATGTTTAGCCAGGGTTTCGCCCTCGCCCCTGG
CCTCAGCTTCCAGATCGGCTCTGGACTTTCTAAGGTGCATGAGCACCCGTTCCATTCTTATATTTCTTCT
TACTCTTCTTTTCTCTCTTATTTCCTTATAGTGTGTCGTATTAGCGGCCGCGGATCTCTAGCGGATCTGA
CGGTTCACTAAACCAACGCGTATATCTGGCCCGTACATCGCGAAGCAGCGCAAAACGCCTAACCCTAAGC
AGATTCTTCATGCAATTGTCGGTCAAGCCTTGCCTTGTTGTAGCTTAAATTTTGCTCGCGCACTACTCAG
CGACCTCCAACACACAAGCAGGGAGCAGATACTGGCTTAACTATGCGGCATCAGAGCAGATTGTACTGAG
AGTCGACCCTAGGGGATCGGGAGATCGATCTCCCGATCCGTCGACGTCAGGTGGCACTTTTCGGGGAAAT
GTGCGCGGAACCCCTATTTGTTTATTTTTCTAAATACATTCAAATATGTATCCGCTCATGAGACAATAAC
CCTGATAAATGCTTCAATAATATTGAAAAAGGAAGAGTATGAGTATTCAACATTTCCGTGTCGCCCTTAT
TCCCTTTTTTGCGGCATTTTGCCTTCCTGTTTTTGCTCACCCAGAAACGCTGGTGAAAGTAAAAGATGCT
GAAGATCAGTTGGGTGCACGAGTGGGTTACATCGAACTGGATCTCAACAGCGGTAAGATCCTTGAGAGTT
TTCGCCCCGAAGAACGTTTTCCAATGATGAGCACTTTTAAAGTTCTGCTATGTGGCGCGGTATTATCCCG
TATTGACGCCGGGCAAGAGCAACTCGGTCGCCGCATACACTATTCTCAGAATGACTTGGTTGAGTACTCA
CCAGTCACAGAAAAGCATCTTACGGATGGCATGACAGTAAGAGAATTATGCAGTGCTGCCATAACCATGA
GTGATAACACTGCGGCCAACTTACTTCTGACAACGATCGGAGGACCGAAGGAGCTAACCGCTTTTTTGCA
CAACATGGGGGATCATGTAACTCGCCTTGATCGTTGGGAACCGGAGCTGAATGAAGCCATACCAAACGAC
GAGCGTGACACCACGATGCCTGTAGCAATGGCAACAACGTTGCGCAAACTATTAACTGGCGAACTACTTA
CTCTAGCTTCCCGGCAACAATTAATAGACTGGATGGAGGCGGATAAAGTTGCAGGACCACTTCTGCGCTC
GGCCCTTCCGGCTGGCTGGTTTATTGCTGATAAATCTGGAGCCGGTGAGCGTGGGTCTCGCGGTATCATT
GCAGCACTGGGGCCAGATGGTAAGCCCTCCCGTATCGTAGTTATCTACACGACGGGGAGTCAGGCAACTA
TGGATGAACGAAATAGACAGATCGCTGAGATAGGTGCCTCACTGATTAAGCATTGGTAACTGTCAGACCA
AGTTTACTCATATATACTTTAGATTGATTTAAAACTTCATTTTTAATTTAAAAGGATCTAGGTGAAGATC
CTTTTTGATAATCTCATGACCAAAATCCCTTAACGTGAGTTTTCGTTCCACTGAGCGTCAGACCCCGTAG
AAAAGATCAAAGGATCTTC
Features (pLannotate 1.2.2; 13 found; start..end, strand, type, name):
      1..589     +  rep_origin     ori: high-copy-number ColE1/pMB1/pBR322/pUC origin of replication
    772..864     +  CDS            lacI (fragment): lac repressor; lacI; The lac repressor binds to the lac operator to inhibit transcription in E. coli. This inhibition can be relieved by adding lactose or isopropyl-β-D-thiogalactopyranoside (IPTG).
    877..898     +  protein_bind   CAP binding site: CAP binding activates transcription in the presence of cAMP. E. coli catabolite activator protein
    913..943     +  promoter       lac promoter: promoter for the E. coli lac operon
    951..967     +  protein_bind   lac operator: The lac repressor binds to the lac operator to inhibit transcription in E. coli. This inhibition can be relieved by adding lactose or isopropyl-β-D-thiogalactopyranoside (IPTG). lac repressor encoded by lacI
   1016..1032    -  misc_feature   MCS (fragment): pBluescript multiple cloning site
   1037..1058    -  promoter       SV40 promoter (fragment): SV40 enhancer and early promoter
   1318..2034    -  CDS            EGFP: the original enhanced GFP (Yang et al., 1996) mammalian codon-optimized
   2128..6228    -  CDS            Cas9: Cas9 (Csn1) endonuclease from the Streptococcus pyogenes Type II CRISPR/Cas system generates RNA-guided double strand breaks in DNA
   8044..8063    -  promoter       tight TRE promoter (fragment): Tet-responsive promoter PTight, consisting of seven tet operator sequences followed by the minimal CMV promoter
   8219..8263    +  misc_feature   bom (fragment): basis of mobility region from pBR322
   8334..8438    +  promoter       AmpR promoter: bla
   8439..9299    +  CDS            AmpR: β-lactamase; bla; confers resistance to ampicillin, carbenicillin, and related antibiotics
