[The description below was written by a language model from this plasmid's Addgene catalogue record and pLannotate feature annotations shown in this document.]
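Description:
pIVT_Dn29-dCas9-P2A-GFP is a roughly 9.5 kb bacterial plasmid that serves as a template for in vitro transcription of mRNA, built on the pJY364 backbone. It is maintained in E. coli at high copy number through a ColE1/pUC-type origin of replication and is selected with ampicillin via a β-lactamase (AmpR) gene driven by its own promoter. The feature table also picks up remnants of common cloning-vector sequence, including a lac promoter/operator region with CAP binding site, a lacI fragment, and short fragments matching an MCS, the SV40 promoter, a TRE promoter and the pBR322 bom region. These are very short hits that probably reflect backbone residue or incidental similarity rather than functional elements.

The payload is a synthetic, human codon-optimized open reading frame encoding Dn29 fused to catalytically inactive Cas9 (dCas9), followed by a P2A self-cleaving peptide and GFP, with an SV40 nuclear localization signal recorded at the C terminus of the insert. The automated annotation identifies the S. pyogenes Cas9 coding sequence and EGFP on the reverse strand. A stretch of about 1.8 kb upstream of Cas9 is unannotated; its position is consistent with the Dn29 portion, although the tool does not label it. Transcription is driven by a mutated T7 promoter according to the catalogue entry, which is likewise not annotated in the feature table. The P2A element lets a single transcript yield the Dn29-dCas9 fusion and a separate GFP reporter, so cells receiving the mRNA can be tracked by fluorescence. The associated work concerns engineered recombinases for site-specific DNA insertion into the human genome, which suggests that dCas9 is there to provide RNA-guided targeting for the recombinase, though the record does not spell this out.
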