Addgene plasmid #247165: pIVT_Dn29-dCas9-P2A-GFP
Purpose: In vitro transcription of human codon optimized fusion of Dn29-dCas9-P2A-GFP
Depositing lab: Patrick Hsu. Depositing organization: Arc Institute. Publication: Site-specific DNA insertion into the human genome with engineered recombinases. Fanton A, Bartie LJ, Martins JQ, Tran VQ, Goudy L, Kernick C, Durrant MG, Wei J, Armour-Garb Z, Pawluk A, Konermann S, Marson A, Gilbert LA, Roth TL, Hsu PD. Nat Biotechnol. 2025 Nov 6. doi: 10.1038/s41587-025-02895-3. PubMed 41199024.
Backbone
  Vector backbone: pJY364
  Vector type: In Vitro Transcription
Growth in bacteria
  Bacterial resistance: Ampicillin, 100 μg/mL
  Growth temperature: 37°C
  Growth strain: DH5alpha
  Copy number: High Copy
Gene/Insert
  Gene/Insert name: Dn29-dCas9-P2A-GFP
  Species: Synthetic
  Promoter: mutated T7
  Tag / fusion protein: SV40 NLS (C terminal on insert)
  Cloning method: Gibson Cloning
Terms and licenses: Academic/Nonprofit Terms; Industry Terms: Not Available to Industry
Depositor comments: Please visit https://doi.org/10.1101/2024.11.01.621560 for bioRxiv preprint. The depositor confirms that discrepancies between the depositor's sequence and Addgene's sequences have no functional consequences.
How to cite: pIVT_Dn29-dCas9-P2A-GFP was a gift from Patrick Hsu (Addgene plasmid # 247165 ; http://n2t.net/addgene:247165 ; RRID:Addgene_247165)
